Addgene plasmid #187391: pBAD_GFP_mCherry_++
Purpose: arabinose-inducible expression of GFP and mCherry
Depositing lab: Roi Avraham. Depositing organization: Weizmann Institute of Science.
Backbone
  Vector backbone: pBAD
  Vector type: Bacterial Expression
Growth in bacteria
  Bacterial resistance: Ampicillin, 100 μg/mL
  Growth temperature: 37°C
  Growth strain: DH5alpha
  Copy number: High Copy
Gene/Insert
  Gene/Insert name: GFP, mCherry
  Species: Synthetic
  Cloning method: Gibson Cloning
Terms and licenses: Academic/Nonprofit Terms; Industry Terms: Not Available to Industry
How to cite: pBAD_GFP_mCherry_++ was a gift from Roi Avraham (Addgene plasmid # 187391 ; http://n2t.net/addgene:187391 ; RRID:Addgene_187391)
