[The description below was written by a language model from this plasmid's Addgene catalogue record and pLannotate feature annotations shown in this document.]
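Description:
pBAD_GFP_mCherry_++ is a 6.8 kb bacterial expression plasmid built on a pBAD backbone for arabinose-inducible production of two fluorescent proteins in E. coli. It replicates from a high-copy ColE1/pMB1-type origin and is selected with ampicillin through a β-lactamase gene driven by its native bla promoter. An M13 phage origin is also annotated, along with short remnants of pBR322-derived elements (bom, rop, tetracycline resistance gene and tet promoter fragments). These remnants are too truncated to be functional and are likely leftovers of the backbone lineage and the Gibson assembly used to build the plasmid.

The payload consists of two separate, same-orientation expression cassettes rather than a single operon. Each has its own copy of the araBAD promoter followed by a reporter coding sequence, pUC-type polylinker remnants, and the rrnB region (5S rRNA sequence plus T1 and T2 terminators), which stops transcription and insulates the units from each other. The first cassette encodes mCherry, a monomeric red DsRed derivative, annotated as a near full-length match. The second encodes GFPmut3, a rapidly maturing green Aequorea victoria variant. A single araC gene, transcribed divergently from the mCherry-side promoter, supplies the regulator that represses both araBAD promoters without L-arabinose and activates them when it is present. Adding arabinose should therefore switch on red and green fluorescence together from independent transcripts.

The record gives the purpose only as arabinose-inducible expression of GFP and mCherry. It does not explain the "++" suffix, which may refer to the orientation of the two cassettes or to double-positive status. Such a construct suits dual-colour labelling of bacteria or comparison of two identically regulated reporters.
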