Features (pLannotate 1.2.2; 23 found; start..end, strand, type, name):
     96..974     -  CDS            araC: L-arabinose regulatory protein; araC
   1001..1285    +  promoter       araBAD promoter: araBAD; promoter of the L-arabinose operon of E. coli; the araC regulatory gene is transcribed in the opposite direction (Guzman et al., 1995)
   1329..2038    +  CDS            mCherry (fragment): monomeric derivative of DsRed fluorescent protein (Shaner et al., 2004) mammalian codon-optimized
   2040..2067    +  misc_feature   MCS (fragment): pUC18/19 multiple cloning site
   2151..2266    +  ncRNA          5S rRNA: Accession: RF00001 - 5S ribosomal RNA
   2270..2356    +  terminator     rrnB T1 terminator: Escherichia coli rrnB; transcription terminator T1 from the E. coli rrnB gene
   2448..2475    +  terminator     rrnB T2 terminator: transcription terminator T2 from the E. coli rrnB gene
   2494..2585    +  promoter       AmpR promoter: bla
   2586..3446    +  CDS            AmpR: β-lactamase; bla; confers resistance to ampicillin, carbenicillin, and related antibiotics
   3488..3868    +  rep_origin     M13 ori (sequence partly withheld): M13 bacteriophage origin of replication; arrow indicates direction of (+) strand synthesis
   4054..4642    +  rep_origin     ori: high-copy-number ColE1/pMB1/pBR322/pUC origin of replication
   4828..4879    -  misc_feature   bom (fragment): basis of mobility region from pBR322
   4995..5034    -  CDS            rop (fragment): Rop protein, which maintains plasmids at low copy number; rop
   5035..5099    -  CDS            TcR (fragment): tetracycline efflux protein; tet; confers resistance to tetracycline
   5100..5384    +  promoter       araBAD promoter: araBAD; promoter of the L-arabinose operon of E. coli; the araC regulatory gene is transcribed in the opposite direction (Guzman et al., 1995)
   5428..6141    +  CDS            GFPmut3: GFPmut3 is a basic (constitutively fluorescent) green fluorescent protein published in 1996, derived from Aequorea victoria. It is reported to be a very rapidly-maturing weak dimer.
   6193..6213    +  misc_feature   MCS (fragment): pUC18/19 multiple cloning site
   6232..6260    +  misc_feature   MCS (fragment): pUC18/19 multiple cloning site
   6344..6459    +  ncRNA          5S rRNA: Accession: RF00001 - 5S ribosomal RNA
   6463..6549    +  terminator     rrnB T1 terminator: Escherichia coli rrnB; transcription terminator T1 from the E. coli rrnB gene
   6641..6668    +  terminator     rrnB T2 terminator: transcription terminator T2 from the E. coli rrnB gene
   6686..6806    -  CDS            TcR (fragment): tetracycline efflux protein; tet; confers resistance to tetracycline
   6816..6       +  promoter       tet promoter (fragment) (across the origin): E. coli promoter for tetracycline efflux protein gene
>Addgene plasmid #187391 | pBAD_GFP_mCherry_++ | addgene full sequence | sequence record 371130 | Addgene NGS Result
ATCGATGCATAATGTGCCTGTCAAATGGACGAAGCAGGGATTCTGCAAACCCTATGCTACTCCGTCAAGC
CGTCAATTGTCTGATTCGTTACCAATTATGACAACTTGACGGCTACATCATTCACTTTTTCTTCACAACC
GGCACGGAACTCGCTCGGGCTGGCCCCGGTGCATTTTTTAAATACCCGCGAGAAATAGAGTTGATCGTCA
AAACCAACATTGCGACCGACGGTGGCGATAGGCATCCGGGTGGTGCTCAAAAGCAGCTTCGCCTGGCTGA
TACGTTGGTCCTCGCGCCAGCTTAAGACGCTAATCCCTAACTGCTGGCGGAAAAGATGTGACAGACGCGA
CGGCGACAAGCAAACATGCTGTGCGACGCTGGCGATATCAAAATTGCTGTCTGCCAGGTGATCGCTGATG
TACTGACAAGCCTCGCGTACCCGATTATCCATCGGTGGATGGAGCGACTCGTTAATCGCTTCCATGCGCC
GCAGTAACAATTGCTCAAGCAGATTTATCGCCAGCAGCTCCGAATAGCGCCCTTCCCCTTGCCCGGCGTT
AATGATTTGCCCAAACAGGTCGCTGAAATGCGGCTGGTGCGCTTCATCCGGGCGAAAGAACCCCGTATTG
GCAAATATTGACGGCCAGTTAAGCCATTCATGCCAGTAGGCGCGCGGACGAAAGTAAACCCACTGGTGAT
ACCATTCGCGAGCCTCCGGATGACGACCGTAGTGATGAATCTCTCCTGGCGGGAACAGCAAAATATCACC
CGGTCGGCAAACAAATTCTCGTCCCTGATTTTTCACCACCCCCTGACCGCGAATGGTGAGATTGAGAATA
TAACCTTTCATTCCCAGCGGTCGGTCGATAAAAAAATCGAGATAACCGTTGGCCTCAATCGGCGTTAAAC
CCGCCACCAGATGGGCATTAAACGAGTATCCCGGCAGCAGGGGATCATTTTGCGCTTCAGCCATACTTTT
CATACTCCCGCCATTCAGAGAAGAAACCAATTGTCCATATTGCATCAGACATTGCCGTCACTGCGTCTTT
TACTGGCTCTTCTCGCTAACCAAACCGGTAACCCCGCTTATTAAAAGCATTCTGTAACAAAGCGGGACCA
AAGCCATGACAAAAACGCGTAACAAAAGTGTCTATAATCACGGCAGAAAAGTCCACATTGATTATTTGCA
CGGCGTCACACTTTGCTATGCCATAGCATTTTTATCCATAAGATTAGCGGATCCTACCTGACGCTTTTTA
TCGCAACTCTCTACTGTTTCTCCATACCCGTTTTTTTGGGCTAGCAGGAGGTAAGGAGGTTATAAAAAAT
GGTGAGCAAGGGCGAGGAGGATAACATGGCCATCATCAAGGAGTTCATGCGCTTCAAGGTGCACATGGAG
GGCTCCGTGAACGGCCACGAGTTCGAGATCGAGGGCGAGGGCGAGGGCCGCCCCTACGAGGGCACCCAGA
CCGCCAAGCTGAAGGTGACCAAGGGTGGCCCCCTGCCCTTCGCCTGGGACATCCTGTCCCCTCAGTTCAT
GTACGGCTCCAAGGCCTACGTGAAGCACCCCGCCGACATCCCCGACTACATGAAGCTGTCCTTCCCCGAG
GGCTTCAAGTGGGAGCGCGTGATGAACTTCGAGGACGGCGGCGTGGTGACCGTGACCCAGGACTCCTCCC
TGCAGGACGGCGAGTTCATCTACAAGGTGAAGCTGCGCGGCACCAACTTCCCCTCCGACGGCCCCGTAAT
GCAGAAGAAGACCATGGGCTGGGAGGCCTCCTCCGAGCGGATGTACCCCGAGGACGGCGCCCTGAAGGGC
GAGATCAAGCAGAGGCTGAAGCTGAAGGACGGCGGCCACTACGACGCTGAGGTCAAGACCACCTACAAGG
CCAAGAAGCCCGTGCAGCTGCCCGGCGCCTACAACGTCAACATCAAGTTGGACATCACCTCCCACAACGA
GGACTACACCATCGTGGAACAGTACGAACGCGCCGAGGGCCGCCACTCCACCGGCGGCATGGACGAGCTG
TACAAGTAATAGAGTCGACCTGCAGGCATGCAAGCTTGGCTGTTTTGGCGGATGAGAGAAGATTTTCAGC
CTGATACAGATTAAATCAGAACGCAGAAGCGGTCTGATAAAACAGAATTTGCCTGGCGGCAGTAGCGCGG
TGGTCCCACCTGACCCCATGCCGAACTCAGAAGTGAAACGCCGTAGCGCCGATGGTAGTGTGGGGTCTCC
CCATGCGAGAGTAGGGAACTGCCAGGCATCAAATAAAACGAAAGGCTCAGTCGAAAGACTGGGCCTTTCG
TTTTATCTGTTGTTTGTCGGTGAACGCTCTCCTGAGTAGGACAAATCCGCCGGGAGCGGATTTGAACGTT
GCGAAGCAACGGCCCGGAGGGTGGCGGGCAGGACGCCCGCCATAAACTGCCAGGCATCAAATTAAGCAGA
AGGCCATCCTGACGGATGGCCTTTTTGCGTTTCTACAAACTCTTTTGTTTATTTTTCTAAATACATTCAA
ATATGTATCCGCTCATGAGACAATAACCCTGATAAATGCTTCAATAATATTGAAAAAGGAAGAGTATGAG
TATTCAACATTTCCGTGTCGCCCTTATTCCCTTTTTTGCGGCATTTTGCCTTCCTGTTTTTGCTCACCCA
GAAACGCTGGTGAAAGTAAAAGATGCTGAAGATCAGTTGGGTGCACGAGTGGGTTACATCGAACTGGATC
TCAACAGCGGTAAGATCCTTGAGAGTTTTCGCCCCGAAGAACGTTTTCCAATGATGAGCACTTTTAAAGT
TCTGCTATGTGGCGCGGTATTATCCCGTGTTGACGCCGGGCAAGAGCAACTCGGTCGCCGCATACACTAT
TCTCAGAATGACTTGGTTGAGTACTCACCAGTCACAGAAAAGCATCTTACGGATGGCATGACAGTAAGAG
AATTATGCAGTGCTGCCATAACCATGAGTGATAACACTGCGGCCAACTTACTTCTGACAACGATCGGAGG
ACCGAAGGAGCTAACCGCTTTTTTGCACAACATGGGGGATCATGTAACTCGCCTTGATCGTTGGGAACCG
GAGCTGAATGAAGCCATACCAAACGACGAGCGTGACACCACGATGCCTGTAGCAATGGCAACAACGTTGC
GCAAACTATTAACTGGCGAACTACTTACTCTAGCTTCCCGGCAACAATTAATAGACTGGATGGAGGCGGA
TAAAGTTGCAGGACCACTTCTGCGCTCGGCCCTTCCGGCTGGCTGGTTTATTGCTGATAAATCTGGAGCC
GGTGAGCGTGGGTCTCGCGGTATCATTGCAGCACTGGGGCCAGATGGTAAGCCCTCCCGTATCGTAGTTA
TCTACACGACGGGGAGTCAGGCAACTATGGATGAACGAAATAGACAGATCGCTGAGATAGGTGCCTCACT
GATTAAGCATTGGTAACTGTCAGACCAAGTTTACTCATATATACTTTAGATTGATT
[125 nt withheld, positions 3487-3611]
C
[141 nt withheld, positions 3613-3753]
CCTTTGACGTTGGAGTCCACGTTCTTT
[37 nt withheld, positions 3781-3817]
ACCCTATCTCGGGCTATTCTTTTGATTTATAAGGGATTTTGCCGATTTCGGCCTATTGGTTAAAAAATGA
GCTGATTTAACAAAAATTTAACGCGAATTTTAACAAAATATTAACGTTTACAATTTAAAAGGATCTAGGT
GAAGATCCTTTTTGATAATCTCATGACCAAAATCCCTTAACGTGAGTTTTCGTTCCACTGAGCGTCAGAC
CCCGTAGAAAAGATCAAAGGATCTTCTTGAGATCCTTTTTTTCTGCGCGTAATCTGCTGCTTGCAAACAA
AAAAACCACCGCTACCAGCGGTGGTTTGTTTGCCGGATCAAGAGCTACCAACTCTTTTTCCGAAGGTAAC
TGGCTTCAGCAGAGCGCAGATACCAAATACTGTCCTTCTAGTGTAGCCGTAGTTAGGCCACCACTTCAAG
AACTCTGTAGCACCGCCTACATACCTCGCTCTGCTAATCCTGTTACCAGTGGCTGCTGCCAGTGGCGATA
AGTCGTGTCTTACCGGGTTGGACTCAAGACGATAGTTACCGGATAAGGCGCAGCGGTCGGGCTGAACGGG
GGGTTCGTGCACACAGCCCAGCTTGGAGCGAACGACCTACACCGAACTGAGATACCTACAGCGTGAGCTA
TGAGAAAGCGCCACGCTTCCCGAAGGGAGAAAGGCGGACAGGTATCCGGTAAGCGGCAGGGTCGGAACAG
GAGAGCGCACGAGGGAGCTTCCAGGGGGAAACGCCTGGTATCTTTATAGTCCTGTCGGGTTTCGCCACCT
CTGACTTGAGCGTCGATTTTTGTGATGCTCGTCAGGGGGGCGGAGCCTATGGAAAAACGCCAGCAACGCG
GCCTTTTTACGGTTCCTGGCCTTTTGCTGGCCTTTTGCTCACATGTTCTTTCCTGCGTTATCCCCTGATT
CTGTGGATAACCGTATTACCGCCTTTGAGTGAGCTGATACCGCTCGCCGCAGCCGAACGACCGAGCGCAG
CGAGTCAGTGAGCGAGGAAGCGGAAGAGCGCCTGATGCGGTATTTTCTCCTTACGCATCTGTGCGGTATT
TCACACCGCATAGGGTCATGGCTGCGCCCCGACACCCGCCAACACCCGCTGACGCGCCCTGACGGGCTTG
TCTGCTCCCGGCATCCGCTTACAGACAAGCTGTGACCGTCTCCGGGAGCTGCATGTGTCAGAGGTTTTCA
CCGTCATCACCGAAACGCGCGAGGCAGAAGGAGATGGCGCCCAACAGTCCCCCGGCCACGGGGCCTGCCA
CCATACCCACGCCGAAACAAGCAAGAAACCAATTGTCCATATTGCATCAGACATTGCCGTCACTGCGTCT
TTTACTGGCTCTTCTCGCTAACCAAACCGGTAACCCCGCTTATTAAAAGCATTCTGTAACAAAGCGGGAC
CAAAGCCATGACAAAAACGCGTAACAAAAGTGTCTATAATCACGGCAGAAAAGTCCACATTGATTATTTG
CACGGCGTCACACTTTGCTATGCCATAGCATTTTTATCCATAAGATTAGCGGATCCTACCTGACGCTTTT
TATCGCAACTCTCTACTGTTTCTCCATACCCGTTTTTTTGGGCTAGCAGGAGGTAAGGAGGTTATAAAAA
ATGAGTAAAGGAGAAGAACTTTTCACTGGAGTTGTCCCAATTCTTGTTGAATTAGATGGTGATGTTAATG
GGCACAAATTTTCTGTCAGTGGAGAGGGTGAAGGTGATGCAACATACGGAAAACTTACCCTTAAATTTAT
TTGCACTACTGGAAAACTACCTGTTCCATGGCCAACACTTGTCACTACTTTCGGTTATGGTGTTCAATGC
TTTGCGAGATACCCAGATCATATGAAACAGCATGACTTTTTCAAGAGTGCCATGCCCGAAGGTTATGTAC
AGGAAAGAACTATATTTTTCAAAGATGACGGGAACTACAAGACACGTGCTGAAGTCAAGTTTGAAGGTGA
TACCCTTGTTAATAGAATCGAGTTAAAAGGTATTGATTTTAAAGAAGATGGAAACATTCTTGGACACAAA
TTGGAATACAACTATAACTCACACAATGTATACATCATGACAGACAAACAAAAGAATGGAATCAAAGTTA
ACTTCAAAATTAGACACAACATTGAAGATGGAAGCGTTCAACTAGCAGACCATTATCAACAAAATACTCC
AATTGGCGATGGCCCTGTCCTTTTACCAGACAACCATTACCTGTCCACACAATCTGCCCTTTCGAAAGAT
CCCAACGAAAAGAGAGACCACATGGTCCTTCTTGAGTTTGTAACAGCTGCTGGGATTACACATGGCATGG
ATGAACTATACAAATAAAGGCGGACATAAAAAAAAAAAAAAAAAAAAAAAAAAAAAAAATGTCCAGACCT
GCAGGCATGCAAGCTTTAATGCGGTAGTTTATCACTAGAGTCGACCTGCAGGCATGCAAGCTTGGCTGTT
TTGGCGGATGAGAGAAGATTTTCAGCCTGATACAGATTAAATCAGAACGCAGAAGCGGTCTGATAAAACA
GAATTTGCCTGGCGGCAGTAGCGCGGTGGTCCCACCTGACCCCATGCCGAACTCAGAAGTGAAACGCCGT
AGCGCCGATGGTAGTGTGGGGTCTCCCCATGCGAGAGTAGGGAACTGCCAGGCATCAAATAAAACGAAAG
GCTCAGTCGAAAGACTGGGCCTTTCGTTTTATCTGTTGTTTGTCGGTGAACGCTCTCCTGAGTAGGACAA
ATCCGCCGGGAGCGGATTTGAACGTTGCGAAGCAACGGCCCGGAGGGTGGCGGGCAGGACGCCCGCCATA
AACTGCCAGGCATCAAATTAAGCAGAAGGCCATCCTGACGGATGGCCTTTTTGCGTTTTACAAACTCTGC
TCATGAGCCCGAAGTGGCGAGCCCGATCTTCCCCATCGGTGATGTCGGCGATATAGGCGCCAGCAACCGC
ACCTGTGGCGCCGGTGATGCCGGCCACGATGCGTCCGGCGTAGAGGATCTGCTCATGTTTGACAGCTTAT
C
